>Addgene plasmid #165459 | pEMPTY::sgRNA2 | addgene full sequence | sequence record 326621 | Addgene NGS Result
ATAGGCTTGGTTATGCCGGTACTGCCGGGCCTCTTGCGGGATCGAGGGGGCCCACCTAGGTATTATCAAG
ATAAGAAAGAAAAGGATTTTTCGCTACGCTCAAATCCTTTAAAAAAACACAAAAGACCACATTTTTTAAT
GTGGTCTTTTATTCTTCAACTAAAGCACCCATTAGTTCAACAAACGAAAATTGGATAAAGTGGGATATTT
TTAAAATATATATTTATGTTACAGTAATATTGACTTTTAAAAAAGGATTGATTCTAATGAAGAAAGCAGA
CAAGTAAGCCTCCTAAATTCACTTTAGATAAAAATTTAGGAGGCATATCAAATGAACTTTAATAAAATTG
ATTTAGACAATTGGAAGAGAAAAGAGATATTTAATCATTATTTGAACCAACAAACGACTTTTAGTATAAC
CACAGAAATTGATATTAGTGTTTTATACCGAAACATAAAACAAGAAGGATATAAATTTTACCCTGCATTT
ATTTTCTTAGTGACAAGGGTGATAAACTCAAATACAGCTTTTAGAACTGGTTACAATAGCGACGGAGAGT
TAGGTTATTGGGATAAGTTAGAGCCACTTTATACAATTTTTGATGGTGTATCTAAAACATTCTCTGGTAT
TTGGACTCCTGTAAAGAATGACTTCAAAGAGTTTTATGATTTATACCTTTCTGATGTAGAGAAATATAAT
GGTTCGGGGAAATTGTTTCCCAAAACACCTATACCTGAAAATGCTTTTTCTCTTTCTATTATTCCATGGA
CTTCATTTACTGGGTTTAACTTAAATATCAATAATAATAGTAATTACCTTCTACCCATTATTACAGCAGG
AAAATTCATTAATAAAGGTAATTCAATATATTTACCGCTATCTTTACAGGTACATCATTCTGTTTGTGAT
GGTTATCATGCAGGATTGTTTATGAACTCTATTCAGGAATTGTCAGATAGGCCTAATGACTGGCTTTTAT
AATATGAGATAATGCCGACTGTACTTTTTACAGTCGGTTTTCTAATGTCACTAACCTGCCCCGTTAGTTG
AAGAAGGCCGCGGCCTCGAGCGGCCGCATAGTTAAGCCAGCCCCGACACCCGCCAACACCCGCTGACGCG
CCCTGACGGGCTTGTCTGCTCCCGGCATCCGCTTACAGACAAGCTGTGACCGTCTCCGGGAGCTGCATGT
GTCAGAGGTTTTCACCGTCATCACCGAAACGCGCGAGACGAAAGGGCCTCGTGATACGCCTATTTTTATA
GGTTAATGTCATGATAATAATGGTTTCTTAGACGTCAGGTGGCACTTTTCGGGGAAATGTGCGCGGAACC
CCTATTTGTTTATTTTTCTAAATACATTCAAATATGTATCCGCTCATGAGACAATAACCCTGATAAATGC
TTCAATAATATTGAAAAAGGAAGAGTATGAGTATTCAACATTTCCGTGTCGCCCTTATTCCCTTTTTTGC
GGCATTTTGCCTTCCTGTTTTTGCTCACCCAGAAACGCTGGTGAAAGTAAAAGATGCTGAAGATCAGTTG
GGTGCACGAGTGGGTTACATCGAACTGGATCTCAACAGCGGTAAGATCCTTGAGAGTTTTCGCCCCGAAG
AACGTTTTCCAATGATGAGCACTTTTAAAGTTCTGCTATGTGGCGCGGTATTATCCCGTATTGACGCCGG
GCAAGAGCAACTCGGTCGCCGCATACACTATTCTCAGAATGACTTGGTTGAGTACTCACCAGTCACAGAA
AAGCATCTTACGGATGGCATGACAGTAAGAGAATTATGCAGTGCTGCCATAACCATGAGTGATAACACTG
CGGCCAACTTACTTCTGACAACGATCGGAGGACCGAAGGAGCTAACCGCTTTTTTGCACAACATGGGGGA
TCATGTAACTCGCCTTGATCGTTGGGAACCGGAGCTGAATGAAGCCATACCAAACGACGAGCGTGACACC
ACGATGCCTGTAGCAATGGCAACAACGTTGCGCAAACTATTAACTGGCGAACTACTTACTCTAGCTTCCC
GGCAACAATTAATAGACTGGATGGAGGCGGATAAAGTTGCAGGACCACTTCTGCGCTCGGCCCTTCCGGC
TGGCTGGTTTATTGCTGATAAATCTGGAGCCGGTGAGCGTGGGTCTCGCGGTATCATTGCAGCACTGGGG
CCAGATGGTAAGCCCTCCCGTATCGTAGTTATCTACACGACGGGGAGTCAGGCAACTATGGATGAACGAA
ATAGACAGATCGCTGAGATAGGTGCCTCACTGATTAAGCATTGGTAACTGTCAGACCAAGTTTACTCATA
TATACTTTAGATTGATTTAAAACTTCATTTTTAATTTAAAAGGATCTAGGTGAAGATCCTTTTTGATAAT
CTCATGACCAAAATCCCTTAACGTGAGTTTTCGTTCCACTGAGCGTCAGACCCCGTAGAAAAGATCAAAG
GATCTTCTTGAGATCCTTTTTTTCTGCGCGTAATCTGCTGCTTGCAAACAAAAAAACCACCGCTACCAGC
GGTGGTTTGTTTGCCGGATCAAGAGCTACCAACTCTTTTTCCGAAGGTAACTGGCTTCAGCAGAGCGCAG
ATACCAAATACTGTTCTTCTAGTGTAGCCGTAGTTAGGCCACCACTTCAAGAACTCTGTAGCACCGCCTA
CATACCTCGCTCTGCTAATCCTGTTACCAGTGGCTGCTGCCAGTGGCGATAAGTCGTGTCTTACCGGGTT
GGACTCAAGACGATAGTTACCGGATAAGGCGCAGCGGTCGGGCTGAACGGGGGGTTCGTGCACACAGCCC
AGCTTGGAGCGAACGACCTACACCGAACTGAGATACCTACAGCGTGAGCTATGAGAAAGCGCCACGCTTC
CCGAAGGGAGAAAGGCGGACAGGTATCCGGTAAGCGGCAGGGTCGGAACAGGAGAGCGCACGAGGGAGCT
TCCAGGGGGAAACGCCTGGTATCTTTATAGTCCTGTCGGGTTTCGCCACCTCTGACTTGAGCGTCGATTT
TTGTGATGCTCGTCAGGGGGGCGGAGCCTATGGAAAAACGCCAGCAACGCGGCCTTTTTACGGTTCCTGG
CCTTTTGCTGGCCTTTTGCTCACATGTTCTTTCCTGCGTTATCCCCTGATTCTGTGGATAACCGTATTAC
CGCCTTTGAGTGAGCTGGCGGCCGCTGCATGCCTGCAGGGCGCGCCTTGACAAATTGCAGTAGGCATGAC
AAAATGGACTCACAAGTTTTGGGATTGTTAAGGGTTCCGGTTTTAGAGCTAGAAATAGCAAGTTAAAATA
AGGCTAGTCCGTTATCAACTTGAAAAAGTGGCACCGAGTCGGTGCTTTTTTTCGCAAAAAACCCCGCTTC
GGCGGGGTTTTTTCGCTAGTCGGTGTGCGCAACCTTAAGCCCGGGTACCAGATCTCAAAAAACCCCTCAA
GACCCGTTTAGAGGCCCCAAGGGGTTATGCTAGTTATTGCTCAGCGGTGGCAGCAGCCTAGGATACCGGT
AACATGGGATCTCAGTCACCTCCTAGCTGACTCAAATCAATGCGTGTTTCATAAAGACCAGTGATGGATT
GATGGATAAGAGTGGCATCTAAAACTTCTTTTGTAGACGTATATCGTTTACGATCAATTGTTGTATCAAA
ATATTTAAAAGCAGCGGGAGCTCCAAGATTCGTCAACGTAAATAAATGAATAATATTTTCTGCTTGTTCA
CGTATTGGTTTGTCTCTATGTTTGTTATATGCACTAAGAACTTTATCTAAATTGGCATCTGCTAAAATAA
CACGCTTAGAAAATTCACTGATTTGCTCAATAATCTCATCTAAATAATGCTTATGCTGCTCCACAAACAA
TTGTTTTTGTTCGTTATCTTCTGGACTACCCTTCAACTTTTCATAATGACTAGCTAAATATAAAAAATTC
ACATATTTGCTTGGCAGAGCCAGCTCATTTCCTTTTTGTAATTCTCCGGCACTAGCCAGCATCCGTTTAC
GACCGTTTTCTAACTCAAAAAGACTATATTTAGGTAGTTTAATGATTAAGTCTTTTTTAACTTCCTTATA
TCCTTTAGCTTCTAAAAAGTCAATCGGATTTTTTTCAAAGGAACTTCTTTCCATAATTGTGATCCCTAGT
AACTCTTTAACGGATTTTAACTTCTTCGATTTCCCTTTTTCCACCTTAGCAACCACTAGGACTGAATAAG
CTACCGTTGGACTATCAAAACCACCATATTTTTTTGGATCCCAGTCTTTTTTACGAGCAATAAGCTTGTC
CGAATTTCTTTTTGGTAAAATTGACTCCTTGGAGAATCCGCCTGTCTGTACTTCTGTTTTCTTGACAATA
TTGACTTGGGGCATGGACAATACTTTGCGCACTGTGGCAAAATCTCGCCCTTTATCCCAGACAATTTCTC
CAGTTTCCCCATTAGTTTCGATTAGAGGGCGTTTGCGAATCTCTCCATTTGCAAGTGTAATTTCTGTTTT
GAAGAAGTTCATGATATTAGAGTAAAAGAAATATTTTGCGGTTGCTTTGCCTATTTCTTGCTCAGACTTA
GCAATCATTTTACGAACATCATAAACTTTATAATCACCATAGACAAACTCCGATTCAAGTTTTGGATATT
TCTTAATCAAAGCAGTTCCAACGACGGCATTTAGATACGCATCATGGGCATGATGGTAATTGTTAATCTC
ACGTACTTTATAGAATTGGAAATCTTTTCGGAAGTCAGAAACTAATTTAGATTTTAAGGTAATCACTTTA
ACCTCTCGAATAAGTTTATCATTTTCATCGTATTTAGTATTCATGCGACTATCCAAAATTTGTGCCACAT
GCTTAGTGATTTGGCGAGTTTCAACCAATTGGCGTTTGATAAAACCAGCTTTATCAAGTTCACTCAAACC
TCCACGTTCAGCTTTCGTTAAATTATCAAACTTACGTTGAGTGATTAACTTGGCGTTTAGAAGTTGTCTC
CAATAGTTTTTCATCTTTTTGACTACTTCTTCACTTGGAACGTTATCCGATTTACCACGATTTTTATCAG
AACGCGTTAAGACCTTATTGTCTATTGAATCGTCTTTAAGGAAACTTTGTGGAACAATGTGATCGACATC
ATAATCACTTAAACGATTAATATCTAATTCTTGGTCCACATACATGTCTCTTCCATTTTGGAGATAATAG
AGATAGAGCTTTTCATTTTGCAATTGAGTATTTTCAACAGGATGCTCTTTAAGAATCTGACTTCCTAATT
CTTTGATACCTTCTTCGATTCGTTTCATACGCTCTCGCGAATTTTTCTGGCCCTTTTGAGTTGTCTGATT
TTCACGTGCCATTTCAATAACGATATTTTCTGGCTTATGCCGCCCCATTACTTTGACCAATTCATCAACA
ACTTTTACAGTCTGTAAAATACCTTTTTTAATAGCAGGGCTACCAGCTAAATTTGCAATATGTTCATGTA
AACTATCGCCTTGTCCAGACACTTGTGCTTTTTGAATGTCTTCTTTAAATGTCAAACTATCATCATGGAT
CAGCTGCATAAAATTGCGATTGGCAAAACCATCTGATTTCAAAAAATCTAATATTGTTTTGCCAGATTGC
TTATCCCTAATACCATTAATCAATTTTCGAGACAAACGTCCCCAACCAGTATAACGGCGACGTTTAAGCT
GTTTCATCACCTTATCATCAAAGAGGTGAGCATATGTTTTAAGTCTTTCCTCAATCATCTCCCTATCTTC
AAATAAGGTCAATGTTAAAACAATATCCTCTAAGATATCTTCATTTTCTTCATTATCCAAAAAATCTTTA
TCTTTAATAATTTTTAGCAAATCATGGTAGGTACCTAATGAAGCATTAAATCTATCTTCAACTCCTGAAA
TTTCAACACTATCAAAACATTCTATTTTTTTGAAATAATCTTCTTTTAATTGCTTAACGGTTACTTTTCG
ATTTGTTTTGAAGAGTAAATCAACAATGGCTTTCTTCTGTTCACCTGAAAGAAATGCTGGTTTTCGCATT
CCTTCAGTAACATATTTGACCTTTGTCAATTCGTTATAAACCGTAAAATACTCATAAAGCAAACTATGTT
TTGGTAGTACTTTTTCATTTGGAAGATTTTTATCAAAGTTTGTCATGCGTTCAATAAATGATTGAGCTGA
AGCACCTTTATCGACAACTTCTTCAAAATTCCATGGGGTAATTGTTTCTTCAGACTTCCGAGTCATCCAT
GCAAAACGACTATTGCCACGCGCCAATGGACCAACATAATAAGGAATTCGAAAAGTCAAGATTTTTTCAA
TCTTCTCACGATTGTCTTTTAAAAATGGATAAAAGTCTTCTTGTCTTCTCAAAATAGCATGCAGCTCACC
CAAGTGAATTTGATGGGGAATAGAGCCGTTGTCAAAGGTCCGTTGCTTGCGCAGCAAATCTTCACGATTT
AGTTTCACCAATAATTCCTCAGTACCATCCATTTTTTCTAAAATTGGTTTGATAAATTTATAAAATTCTT
CTTGGCTAGCTCCCCCATCAATATAACCTGCATATCCGTTTTTTGATTGATCAAAAAAGATTTCTTTATA
CTTTTCTGGAAGTTGTTGTCGAACTAAAGCTTTTAAAAGAGTCAAGTCTTGATGATGTTCATCGTAGCGT
TTAATCATTGAAGCTGATAGGGGAGCCTTAGTTATTTCAGTATTTACTCTTAGGATATCTGAAAGTAAAA
TAGCATCTGATAAATTCTTAGCTGCCAAAAACAAATCAGCATATTGATCTCCAATTTGCGCCAATAAATT
ATCTAAATCATCATCGTAAGTATCTTTTGAAAGCTGTAATTTAGCATCTTCTGCCAAATCAAAATTTGAT
TTAAAATTAGGGGTCAAACCCAATGACAAAGCAATGAGATTCCCAAATAAGCCATTTTTCTTCTCACCGG
GGAGCTGAGCAATGAGATTTTCTAATCGTCTTGATTTACTCAATCGTGCAGAAAGAATCGCTTTAGCATC
TACTCCACTTGCGTTAATAGGGTTTTCTTCAAATAATTGATTGTAGGTTTGTACCAACTGGATAAATAGT
TTGTCCACATCACTATTATCAGGATTTAAATCTCCCTCAATCAAAAAATGACCACGAAACTTAATCATAT
GCGCTAAGGCCAAATAGATTAAGCGCAAATCCGCTTTATCAGTAGAATCTACCAATTTTTTTCGCAGATG
ATAGATAGTTGGATATTTCTCATGATAAGCAACTTCATCTACTATATTTCCAAAAATAGGATGACGTTCA
TGCTTCTTGTCTTCTTCCACCAAAAAAGACTCTTCAAGTCGATGAAAGAAACTATCATCTACTTTCGCCA
TCTCATTTGAAAAAATCTCCTGTAGATAACAAATACGATTCTTCCGACGTGTATACCTTCTACGAGCTGT
CCGTTTGAGACGAGTCGCTTCCGCTGTCTCTCCACTGTCAAATAAAAGAGCCCCTATAAGATTTTTTTTG
ATACTGTGGCGGTCTGTATTTCCCAGAACCTTGAACTTTTTAGACGGAACCTTATATTCATCAGTGATCA
CCGCCCATCCGACGCTATTTGTGCCGATATCTAAGCCTATTGAGTATTTCTTATCCATAAATAATCATCC
TCCTAAAGATCTCAAGCTTATTTTAATTATACTCTATCAATGATAGAGTGTCAATATTTTTTTTAGTTTT
TCATGAACTCGAGGGGATCCAAATAAAAAACTAGTTTGACAAATAACTCTATCAATGATATAATGTCAAC
AAAAAGGAGGAATTAATGATGTCTAGATTAGATAAAAGTAAAGTGATTAACAGCGCATTAGAGCTGCTTA
ATGAGGTCGGAATCGAAGGTTTAACAACCCGTAAACTCGCCCAGAAGCTAGGTGTAGAGCAGCCTACATT
GTATTGGCATGTAAAAAATAAGCGGGCTTTGCTCGACGCCTTAGCCATTGAGATGTTAGATAGGCACCAT
ACTCACTTTTGCCCTTTAGAAGGGGAAAGCTGGCAAGATTTTTTACGTAATAACGCTAAAAGTTTTAGAT
GTGCTTTACTAAGTCATCGCGATGGAGCAAAAGTACATTTAGGTACACGGCCTACAGAAAAACAGTATGA
AACTCTCGAAAATCAATTAGCCTTTTTATGCCAACAAGGTTTTTCACTAGAGAATGCATTATATGCACTC
AGCGCTGTGGGGCATTTTACTTTAGGTTGCGTATTGGAAGATCAAGAGCATCAAGTCGCTAAAGAAGAAA
GGGAAACACCTACTACTGATAGTATGCCGCCATTATTACGACAAGCTATCGAATTATTTGATCACCAAGG
TGCAGAGCCAGCCTTCTTATTCGGCCTTGAATTGATCATATGCGGATTAGAAAAACAACTTAAATGTGAA
AGTGGGTCTTAAAAGCAGCATAACCTTTTTCCGTGATGGTAACTTCACGGTAACCAAGATGTCGAGTTAT
CGATACCGTCGACCTGGAATTCACTGGCCGTCGTTTTACAACGTCGTGACTGGGAAAACCCTGGCGTTAC
CCAACTTAATCGCCTTGCAGCACATCCCCCTTTCGCCAGCTGGCGTAATAGCGAAGAGGCCCGCACCGAT
CGCCCTTCCCAACAGTTGCGCAGCCTGAATGGCGAATGGCGCCTGAGGGTTGCCAGAGTTAAAGGATCAA
GTAATACAAACGGGATACAAAGACATAATCAAAGAGAGAATAAAAACTATAATAATAAAGACATAAATCA
TGAGGAAACATATAAAAATTATGATTTGATTAACGCACAAAATATAAAGTATAAAGATAAAATTGATGAA
ACGATTGATGAGAATTATTCAGGGAAACGTAAAATTCGGTCAGATGCAATTCGACATGTGGACGGACTGG
TTACAAGTGATAAAGATTTCTTTGATGATTTAAGCGGAGAAGAAATAGAACGATTTTTTAAAGATAGCTT
GGAGTTTCTAGAAAATGAATACGGTAAGGAAAATATGCTGTATGCGACTGTCCATCTGGATGAAAGAGTC
CCACATATGCACTTTGGTTTTGTCCCTTTAACAGAGGACGGGAGATTGTCTGCAAAAGAACAGTTAGGCA
ACAAGAAAGACTTTACTCAATTACAAGATAGATTTAATGAGTATGTGAATGAGAAAGGTTATGAACTTGA
AAGAGGCACGTCCAAAGAGGTTACAGAACGAGAACATAAAGCGATGGATCAGTACAAGAAAGATACTGTA
TTTCATAAACAGGAACTGCAAGAAGTTAAGGATGAGTTACAGAAGGCAAATAAGCAGTTACAGAGTGGAA
TAGAGCATATGAGGTCTACGAAACCCTTTGATTATGAAAATGAGCGTACAGGTTTGTTCTCTGGACGTGA
AGAGACTGGTAGAAAGATATTAACTGCTGATGAATTTGAACGCCTGCAAGAAACAATCTCTTCTGCAGAA
CGGATTGTTGATGATTACGAAAATATTAAGAGCACAGACTATTACACAGAAAATCAAGAATTAAAAAAAC
GTAGAGAGAGTTTGAAAGAAGTAGTGAATACATGGAAAGAGGGGTATCACGAAAAAAGTAAAGAGGTTAA
TAAATTAAAGCGAGAGAATGATAGTTTGAATGAGCAGTTGAATGTATCAGAGAAATTTCAAGATAGTACA
GTGACTTTATATCGTGCTGCGAGGGCGAATTTCCCTGGGTTTGAGAAAGGGTTTAATAGGCTTAAAGAGA
AATTCTTTAATGATTCCAAATTCGAGCGTGTGGGACAGTTTATGGATGTTGTACAGGATAATGTCCAGAA
GGTCGATAGAAAGCGTGAGAAACAGCGTACAGACGATTTAGAGATGTAGAGGTACTTTTATGCCGAGAAA
ACTTTTTGCGTGTGACAGTCCTTAAAATATACTTAGAGCGTAAGCGAAAGTAGTAGCGACAGCTATTAAC
TTTCGGTTGCAAAGCTCTAGGATTTTTAATGGACGCAGCGCATCACACGCAAAAAGGAAATTGGAATAAA
TGCGAAATTTGAGATGTTAATTAAAGACCTTTTTGAGGTCTTTTTTTCTTAGATTTTTGGGGTTATTTAG
GGGAGAAAACATAGGGGGGTACTACGACCTCCCCCCTAGGTGTCCATTGTCCATTGTCCAAACAAATAAA
TAAATATTGGGTTTTTAATGTTAAAAGGTTGTTTTTTATGTTAAAGTGAAAAAAACAGATGTTGGGAGGT
ACAGTGATGGTTGTAGATAGAAAAGAAGAGAAAAAAGTTGCTGTTACTTTAAGACTTACAACAGAAGAAA
ATGAGATATTAAATAGAATCAAAGAAAAATATAATATTAGCAAATCAGATGCAACCGGTATTCTAATAAA
AAAATATGCAAAGGAGGAATACGGTGCATTTTAAACAAAAAAAGATAGACAGCACTGGCATGCTGCCTAT
CTATGACTAAATTTTGTTAAATGTATTAGCACCGTTATTATATCATGAGCGAAAATGTAATAAAAGAAAC
TGAAAACAAGAAAAATTCAAGAGGACGTAATTGGACATTTGTTTTATATCCAGAATCAGCAAAAGCCGAG
TGGTTAGAGTATTTAAAAGAGTTACACATTCAATTTGTAGTGTCTCCATTACATGATAGGGATACTGATA
CAGAAGATAGGATGAAAAAAGAGCATTATCATATTCTAGTGATGTATGAGGGTAATAAATCTTATGAACA
GATAAAAATAATTACAGAAGAATTGAATGCGACTATTCCGCAGATTGCAGGAAGTGTGAAAGGTCTTGTG
AGATATATGCTTCACATGGACGATCCTAATAAATTTAAATATCAAAAAGAAGATATGATAGTTTATGGCG
GTGTAGATGTTGATGAATTATTAAAGAAAACAACAACAGATAGATATAAATTAATTAAAGAAATGATTGA
GTTTATTGATGAACAAGGAATCGTAGAATTTAAGAGTTTAATGGATTATGCAATGAAGTTTAAATTTGAT
GATTGGTTCCCGCTTTTATGTGATAACTCGGCGTATGTTATTCAAGAATATATAAAATCAAATCGGTATA
AATCTGACCGATAGATTTTGAATTTAAGAGTGTCACAAGACACTCTTTTTTCGCACCAACGAAAACTGGT
TTAAGCCGACTGCGCAAAAGACATAATCGATAAGCTTTAATGCGGTAGTTTATCACAGTTAAATTGCTAA
CGCAGTCAGGCACCGTGTATGAAATCTAACAATGCGCTCATCGTCATCCTCGGCACCGTCACCCTGGATG
CTGTAGGC
Features (pLannotate 1.2.2; 19 found; start..end, strand, type, name):
     61..147     +  CDS            cop (fragment): COP1_STAAU - Protein predicted: Swiss-Prot protein existence level 4. Putative control of replication message. From Staphylococcus aureus.
    332..979     +  CDS            cat: CAT1_STAAU - Experimental evidence at transcript level: Swiss-Prot protein existence level 2. This enzyme is an effector of chloramphenicol resistance in bacteria. From Staphylococcus aureus.
   1073..1090    -  misc_feature   bom (fragment): basis of mobility region from pBR322
   1192..1227    -  CDS            rop (fragment): Rop protein, which maintains plasmids at low copy number; rop
   1322..1426    +  promoter       AmpR promoter: bla
   1427..2287    +  CDS            AmpR: β-lactamase; bla; confers resistance to ampicillin, carbenicillin, and related antibiotics
   2458..3046    +  rep_origin     ori: high-copy-number ColE1/pMB1/pBR322/pUC origin of replication
   3260..3335    +  misc_RNA       gRNA scaffold: guide RNA scaffold for the Streptococcus pyogenes CRISPR/Cas9 system
   3416..3463    -  terminator     T7 terminator: transcription terminator for bacteriophage T7 RNA polymerase
   3471..3488    -  CDS            SET1 (fragment): solubility-enhancement tag derived from T7 phage gene 10B
   3512..7618    -  CDS            Cas9: Cas9 (Csn1) endonuclease from the Streptococcus pyogenes Type II CRISPR/Cas system generates RNA-guided double strand breaks in DNA
   7661..7679    -  protein_bind   tet operator: bacterial operator O1 for the tetR and tetA genes tetracycline repressor TetR
   7789..8412    +  CDS            TetR: tetracycline repressor TetR; tetR from transposon Tn10; TetR binds to the tetracycline operator tetO to inhibit transcription. This inhibition can be relieved by adding tetracycline or doxycycline.
   8467..8485    +  misc_feature   MCS (fragment): pBluescript multiple cloning site
   8489..8646    +  CDS            lacZα (fragment): LacZα fragment of β-galactosidase; lacZ fragment
   8653..9846    +  CDS            pre: PRE1_STAAU - Also known as mob. Protein inferred from homology: Swiss-Prot protein existence level 3. The interaction of the RSA site and the PRE protein may not only serves a function in plasmid maintenance, but may also contributes to the distribution of small antibiotic resistance plasmids among Gram- positive bacteria. From Staphylococcus aureus.
  10227..10391   +  CDS            COP6_STAAU: Experimental evidence at protein level: Swiss-Prot protein existence level 1. Acts in trans as a negative regulatory element in pE194 replication. From Staphylococcus aureus.
  10475..11071   +  CDS            repF: REPY_STAAU - Also known as repC. Protein inferred from homology: Swiss-Prot protein existence level 3. Is essential for plasmid replication. Nicks the positive strand at the plus origin of replication. From Staphylococcus aureus.
  11219..42      +  CDS            TcR (fragment) (across the origin): tetracycline efflux protein; tet; confers resistance to tetracycline
