[The description below was written by a language model from this plasmid's Addgene catalogue record and pLannotate feature annotations shown in this document.]
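Description:
pEMPTY::sgRNA2 is an Escherichia coli–Staphylococcus aureus shuttle vector of about 11.3 kb, assembled from pCN38 and pMAD backbone elements and designed for CRISPR/Cas9-based plasmid curing in Gram-positive bacteria. In E. coli it replicates from a high-copy ColE1/pUC-type origin and is selected with ampicillin through the bla gene. In S. aureus, selection relies on a staphylococcal chloramphenicol acetyltransferase (cat). The annotated Gram-positive replication functions include a pE194-type copy-control protein (Cop-6), a repF-type initiator and the pre/mob gene. Several short annotated fragments (cop, bom, rop, lacZα, a multiple cloning site piece and a tetracycline-resistance remnant) appear to be leftovers from the parental vectors rather than functional parts.

The payload is a two-component Streptococcus pyogenes CRISPR system. A full-length Cas9 coding sequence lies downstream of a tet operator and ends at a T7 terminator. A divergently oriented TetR gene sits next to it, an arrangement suggesting that nuclease expression is repressed by TetR and can be relieved with a tetracycline-class inducer. The guide, sgRNA2, was cloned between AscI and SmaI sites. According to the catalogue entry it is driven by the SP01 promoter, which the feature table does not annotate, and it is fused to the standard Cas9 gRNA scaffold. Its spacer targets a sequence conserved among natural S. aureus plasmids. Cas9 cleavage of a resident plasmid carrying that sequence should lead to its loss, yielding cured derivatives. The associated study used such strains to examine the fitness costs of native staphylococcal plasmids.
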