Addgene plasmid #165459: pEMPTY::sgRNA2
Purpose: Escherichia coli – Staphylococcus aureus shuttle vector for plasmid curing in Gram-positive bacteria
Depositing lab: Inigo Lasa. Depositing organization: Navarrabiomed. Publication: Fitness Cost Evolution of Natural Plasmids of Staphylococcus aureus. Dorado-Morales P, Garcillan-Barcia MP, Lasa I, Solano C. mBio. 2021 Feb 23;12(1). pii: mBio.03094-20. doi: 10.1128/mBio.03094-20. PubMed 33622733.
Backbone
  Vector backbone: pCN38, pMAD
  Total vector size (bp): 11277
  Vector type: Bacterial Expression, CRISPR, Synthetic Biology
  Selectable markers: In Gram-positive bacteria: chloramphenicol
Growth in bacteria
  Bacterial resistance: Ampicillin, 100 μg/mL
  Growth temperature: 37°C
  Growth strain: DH5alpha
  Copy number: High Copy
Gene/Insert
  Gene/Insert name: sgRNA2
  gRNA/shRNA sequence: Sequence conserved in Staphylococcus aureus plasmids
  Species: Staphylococcus aureus
  Promoter: SP01
  Cloning method: Restriction Enzyme; 5′ cloning site AscI (not destroyed); 3′ cloning site SmaI (not destroyed)
  Sequencing primers: 5′ cgatttttgtgatgctcgtcaggg; 3′ cgtaaacggatgctggctag
Terms and licenses: Academic/Nonprofit Terms; Industry Terms: Not Available to Industry
How to cite: pEMPTY::sgRNA2 was a gift from Inigo Lasa (Addgene plasmid # 165459 ; http://n2t.net/addgene:165459 ; RRID:Addgene_165459)
